Addgene plasmid #22936: pLenti6/V5-p53_R175H
Depositing lab: Bernard Futscher. Depositing organization: University of Arizona. Publication: Different mutant/wild-type p53 combinations cause a spectrum of increased invasive potential in nonmalignant immortalized human mammary epithelial cells. Junk DJ, Vrba L, Watts GS, Oshiro MM, Martinez JD, Futscher BW. Neoplasia. 2008 May . 10(5):450-61. PubMed 18472962.
Backbone
  Vector backbone: pLenti6/V5-D-Topo
  Backbone size w/o insert (bp): 6963
  Vector type: Mammalian Expression, Lentiviral
  Selectable markers: Blasticidin
Growth in bacteria
  Bacterial resistance: Ampicillin, 100 μg/mL
  Growth temperature: 37°C
  Growth strain: Stbl3
  Growth instructions: Try using 50 μg/mL ampicillin if the bacteria do not grow well at 100 μg/mL.
  Copy number: Unknown
Gene/Insert
  Gene/Insert name: tumor protein 53 (alt name: TP53)
  Species: H. sapiens (human)
  Insert size (bp): 1179
  Mutation: R175H Mutant
  Entrez Gene: TP53 (a.k.a. BCC7, BMFS5, LFS1, P53, TRP53)
  Tag / fusion protein: V5 (C terminal on backbone)
  Cloning method: TOPO Cloning
  Sequencing primers: 5′ CMV
Terms and licenses: Academic/Nonprofit Terms; Industry Terms: Not Available to Industry
How to cite: pLenti6/V5-p53_R175H was a gift from Bernard Futscher (Addgene plasmid # 22936 ; http://n2t.net/addgene:22936 ; RRID:Addgene_22936)
