[The description below was written by a language model from this plasmid's Addgene catalogue record and pLannotate feature annotations shown in this document.]
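Description:
pLenti6/V5-p53_R175H is a lentiviral mammalian expression plasmid built on the pLenti6/V5-D-Topo backbone, carrying the human TP53 coding sequence with the R175H substitution. The 1,179 bp insert was introduced by TOPO cloning downstream of the human cytomegalovirus immediate early enhancer and promoter. It lies upstream of a backbone-encoded V5 epitope, which the record lists as a C-terminal tag on p53. In bacteria the plasmid replicates from a high-copy ColE1/pUC-type origin and is selected with ampicillin through the β-lactamase gene. An f1 origin and remnants of a pBluescript-type lac region (lacZα fragment, lac promoter/operator, T3 and T7 promoters) are also annotated.

The transfer cassette has an RSV enhancer/promoter fused to a truncated HIV-1 5' LTR, an arrangement generally used to drive genomic RNA production in packaging cells without Tat. This is followed by the Ψ packaging signal with a partial gag sequence and the Rev response element, which permits Rev-dependent nuclear export. At the other end is a ΔU3 self-inactivating 3' LTR, which disables LTR promoter activity after integration and leaves transgene expression to the internal promoters. It is followed by an SV40 polyadenylation signal. Behind the p53-V5 unit, an SV40 early promoter and the bacterial EM7 promoter drive blasticidin S deaminase, so transduced mammalian cells can be selected with blasticidin. The associated publication title describes combinations of mutant and wild-type p53 in nonmalignant immortalized human mammary epithelial cells and their effect on invasive potential. This fits use of the construct for stable delivery of the mutant protein.
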