Features (pLannotate 1.2.2; 29 found; start..end, strand, type, name):
    110..178     +  CDS            nef (fragment): NEF_HV1Z2 - Experimental evidence at protein level: Swiss-Prot protein existence level 1. Extracellular Nef protein targets CD4(+) T-lymphocytes for apoptosis by interacting with CXCR4 surface receptors. From Human immunodeficiency virus type 1 group M subtype D (isolate Z2/CDC-Z34) (HIV-1).
    180..413     +  LTR            3' LTR (ΔU3): self-inactivating 3' long terminal repeat (LTR) from HIV-1
    485..606     +  polyA_signal   SV40 poly(A) signal: SV40 polyadenylation signal
    646..781     +  rep_origin     SV40 ori: SV40 origin of replication
    802..820     -  promoter       T7 promoter: promoter for bacteriophage T7 RNA polymerase
    828..983     +  CDS            lacZα (fragment): LacZα fragment of β-galactosidase; lacZ fragment
    988..1416    +  rep_origin     f1 ori (sequence partly withheld): f1 bacteriophage origin of replication; arrow indicates direction of (+) strand synthesis
   1469..1573    +  promoter       AmpR promoter: bla
   1574..2434    +  CDS            AmpR: β-lactamase; bla; confers resistance to ampicillin, carbenicillin, and related antibiotics
   2605..3193    +  rep_origin     ori: high-copy-number ColE1/pMB1/pBR322/pUC origin of replication
   3376..3468    +  CDS            lacI (fragment): lac repressor; lacI; The lac repressor binds to the lac operator to inhibit transcription in E. coli. This inhibition can be relieved by adding lactose or isopropyl-β-D-thiogalactopyranoside (IPTG).
   3481..3502    +  protein_bind   CAP binding site: CAP binding activates transcription in the presence of cAMP. E. coli catabolite activator protein
   3517..3547    +  promoter       lac promoter: promoter for the E. coli lac operon
   3555..3571    +  protein_bind   lac operator: The lac repressor binds to the lac operator to inhibit transcription in E. coli. This inhibition can be relieved by adding lactose or isopropyl-β-D-thiogalactopyranoside (IPTG). lac repressor encoded by lacI
   3616..3634    +  promoter       T3 promoter: promoter for bacteriophage T3 RNA polymerase
   3662..3888    +  promoter       RSV promoter: Rous sarcoma virus enhancer/promoter
   3889..4069    +  LTR            5' LTR (truncated): truncated 5' long terminal repeat (LTR) from HIV-1
   4116..4241    +  misc_feature   HIV-1 Ψ: packaging signal of human immunodeficiency virus type 1
   4225..4588    +  CDS            HIV-1 gag (fragment): gag protein from human immunodeficiency virus 1; gag
   4734..4967    +  misc_feature   RRE: The Rev response element (RRE) of HIV-1 allows for Rev-dependent mRNA export from the nucleus to the cytoplasm.
   5344..5444    +  CDS            Rev (fragment): human immunodeficiency virus 1 (HIV-1) Rev protein; rev; enhances nuclear export of unspliced and incompletely spliced viral mRNAs
   5445..5465    -  misc_feature   MCS (fragment): pBluescript multiple cloning site
   5475..5778    +  enhancer       CMV enhancer: human cytomegalovirus immediate early enhancer
   5779..5982    +  promoter       CMV promoter: human cytomegalovirus (CMV) immediate early promoter
   6099..7277    +  CDS            p53: human tumor suppressor protein that is often mutated in cancers; Homo sapiens TP53; responds to cellular stresses to regulate the expression of target genes
   7311..7352    +  CDS            V5 tag: epitope tag from simian virus 5
   7394..7723    +  promoter       SV40 promoter: SV40 enhancer and early promoter
   7771..7818    +  promoter       EM7 promoter: synthetic bacterial promoter&nbsp
   7837..93      +  CDS            BSD (across the origin): blasticidin S deaminase; Aspergillus terreus BSD; confers resistance to blasticidin
>Addgene plasmid #22936 | pLenti6/V5-p53_R175H | addgene full sequence | sequence record 473533 | Addgene NGS Result
GGGATCAAAGCCATAGTGAAGGACAGTGATGGACAGCCGACGGCAGTTGGGATTCGTGAATTGCTGCCCT
CTGGTTATGTGTGGGAGGGCTAAGCACAATTCGAGCTCGGTACCTTTAAGACCAATGACTTACAAGGCAG
CTGTAGATCTTAGCCACTTTTTAAAAGAAAAGGGGGGACTGGAAGGGCTAATTCACTCCCAACGAAGACA
AGATCTGCTTTTTGCTTGTACTGGGTCTCTCTGGTTAGACCAGATCTGAGCCTGGGAGCTCTCTGGCTAA
CTAGGGAACCCACTGCTTAAGCCTCAATAAAGCTTGCCTTGAGTGCTTCAAGTAGTGTGTGCCCGTCTGT
TGTGTGACTCTGGTAACTAGAGATCCCTCAGACCCTTTTAGTCAGTGTGGAAAATCTCTAGCAGTAGTAG
TTCATGTCATCTTATTATTCAGTATTTATAACTTGCAAAGAAATGAATATCAGAGAGTGAGAGGAACTTG
TTTATTGCAGCTTATAATGGTTACAAATAAAGCAATAGCATCACAAATTTCACAAATAAAGCATTTTTTT
CACTGCATTCTAGTTGTGGTTTGTCCAAACTCATCAATGTATCTTATCATGTCTGGCTCTAGCTATCCCG
CCCCTAACTCCGCCCATCCCGCCCCTAACTCCGCCCAGTTCCGCCCATTCTCCGCCCCATGGCTGACTAA
TTTTTTTTATTTATGCAGAGGCCGAGGCCGCCTCGGCCTCTGAGCTATTCCAGAAGTAGTGAGGAGGCTT
TTTTGGAGGCCTAGGGACGTACCCAATTCGCCCTATAGTGAGTCGTATTACGCGCGCTCACTGGCCGTCG
TTTTACAACGTCGTGACTGGGAAAACCCTGGCGTTACCCAACTTAATCGCCTTGCAGCACATCCCCCTTT
CGCCAGCTGGCGTAATAGCGAAGAGGCCCGCACCGATCGCCCTTCCCAACAGTTGCGCAGCCTGAATGGC
GAATGGG
[124 nt withheld, positions 988-1111]
C
[91 nt withheld, positions 1113-1203]
A
[49 nt withheld, positions 1205-1253]
CCTTTGACGTTGGAGTCCACGTTCTTT
[37 nt withheld, positions 1281-1317]
ACCCTATCTCGGTCTATTCTTTTGATTTATAAGGGATTTTGCCGATTTCGGCCTATTGGTTAAAAAATGA
GCTGATTTAACAAAAATTTAACGCGAATTTTAACAAAATATTAACGCTTACAATTTAGGTGGCACTTTTC
GGGGAAATGTGCGCGGAACCCCTATTTGTTTATTTTTCTAAATACATTCAAATATGTATCCGCTCATGAG
ACAATAACCCTGATAAATGCTTCAATAATATTGAAAAAGGAAGAGTATGAGTATTCAACATTTCCGTGTC
GCCCTTATTCCCTTTTTTGCGGCATTTTGCCTTCCTGTTTTTGCTCACCCAGAAACGCTGGTGAAAGTAA
AAGATGCTGAAGATCAGTTGGGTGCACGAGTGGGTTACATCGAACTGGATCTCAACAGCGGTAAGATCCT
TGAGAGTTTTCGCCCCGAAGAACGTTTTCCAATGATGAGCACTTTTAAAGTTCTGCTATGTGGCGCGGTA
TTATCCCGTATTGACGCCGGGCAAGAGCAACTCGGTCGCCGCATACACTATTCTCAGAATGACTTGGTTG
AGTACTCACCAGTCACAGAAAAGCATCTTACGGATGGCATGACAGTAAGAGAATTATGCAGTGCTGCCAT
AACCATGAGTGATAACACTGCGGCCAACTTACTTCTGACAACGATCGGAGGACCGAAGGAGCTAACCGCT
TTTTTGCACAACATGGGGGATCATGTAACTCGCCTTGATCGTTGGGAACCGGAGCTGAATGAAGCCATAC
CAAACGACGAGCGTGACACCACGATGCCTGTAGCAATGGCAACAACGTTGCGCAAACTATTAACTGGCGA
ACTACTTACTCTAGCTTCCCGGCAACAATTAATAGACTGGATGGAGGCGGATAAAGTTGCAGGACCACTT
CTGCGCTCGGCCCTTCCGGCTGGCTGGTTTATTGCTGATAAATCTGGAGCCGGTGAGCGTGGGTCTCGCG
GTATCATTGCAGCACTGGGGCCAGATGGTAAGCCCTCCCGTATCGTAGTTATCTACACGACGGGGAGTCA
GGCAACTATGGATGAACGAAATAGACAGATCGCTGAGATAGGTGCCTCACTGATTAAGCATTGGTAACTG
TCAGACCAAGTTTACTCATATATACTTTAGATTGATTTAAAACTTCATTTTTAATTTAAAAGGATCTAGG
TGAAGATCCTTTTTGATAATCTCATGACCAAAATCCCTTAACGTGAGTTTTCGTTCCACTGAGCGTCAGA
CCCCGTAGAAAAGATCAAAGGATCTTCTTGAGATCCTTTTTTTCTGCGCGTAATCTGCTGCTTGCAAACA
AAAAAACCACCGCTACCAGCGGTGGTTTGTTTGCCGGATCAAGAGCTACCAACTCTTTTTCCGAAGGTAA
CTGGCTTCAGCAGAGCGCAGATACCAAATACTGTTCTTCTAGTGTAGCCGTAGTTAGGCCACCACTTCAA
GAACTCTGTAGCACCGCCTACATACCTCGCTCTGCTAATCCTGTTACCAGTGGCTGCTGCCAGTGGCGAT
AAGTCGTGTCTTACCGGGTTGGACTCAAGACGATAGTTACCGGATAAGGCGCAGCGGTCGGGCTGAACGG
GGGGTTCGTGCACACAGCCCAGCTTGGAGCGAACGACCTACACCGAACTGAGATACCTACAGCGTGAGCT
ATGAGAAAGCGCCACGCTTCCCGAAGGGAGAAAGGCGGACAGGTATCCGGTAAGCGGCAGGGTCGGAACA
GGAGAGCGCACGAGGGAGCTTCCAGGGGGAAACGCCTGGTATCTTTATAGTCCTGTCGGGTTTCGCCACC
TCTGACTTGAGCGTCGATTTTTGTGATGCTCGTCAGGGGGGCGGAGCCTATGGAAAAACGCCAGCAACGC
GGCCTTTTTACGGTTCCTGGCCTTTTGCTGGCCTTTTGCTCACATGTTCTTTCCTGCGTTATCCCCTGAT
TCTGTGGATAACCGTATTACCGCCTTTGAGTGAGCTGATACCGCTCGCCGCAGCCGAACGACCGAGCGCA
GCGAGTCAGTGAGCGAGGAAGCGGAAGAGCGCCCAATACGCAAACCGCCTCTCCCCGCGCGTTGGCCGAT
TCATTAATGCAGCTGGCACGACAGGTTTCCCGACTGGAAAGCGGGCAGTGAGCGCAACGCAATTAATGTG
AGTTAGCTCACTCATTAGGCACCCCAGGCTTTACACTTTATGCTTCCGGCTCGTATGTTGTGTGGAATTG
TGAGCGGATAACAATTTCACACAGGAAACAGCTATGACCATGATTACGCCAAGCGCGCAATTAACCCTCA
CTAAAGGGAACAAAAGCTGGAGCTGCAAGCTTAATGTAGTCTTATGCAATACTCTTGTAGTCTTGCAACA
TGGTAACGATGAGTTAGCAACATGCCTTACAAGGAGAGAAAAAGCACCGTGCATGCCGATTGGTGGAAGT
AAGGTGGTACGATCGTGCCTTATTAGGAAGGCAACAGACGGGTCTGACATGGATTGGACGAACCACTGAA
TTGCCGCATTGCAGAGATATTGTATTTAAGTGCCTAGCTCGATACATAAACGGGTCTCTCTGGTTAGACC
AGATCTGAGCCTGGGAGCTCTCTGGCTAACTAGGGAACCCACTGCTTAAGCCTCAATAAAGCTTGCCTTG
AGTGCTTCAAGTAGTGTGTGCCCGTCTGTTGTGTGACTCTGGTAACTAGAGATCCCTCAGACCCTTTTAG
TCAGTGTGGAAAATCTCTAGCAGTGGCGCCCGAACAGGGACTTGAAAGCGAAAGGGAAACCAGAGGAGCT
CTCTCGACGCAGGACTCGGCTTGCTGAAGCGCGCACGGCAAGAGGCGAGGGGCGGCGACTGGTGAGTACG
CCAAAAATTTTGACTAGCGGAGGCTAGAAGGAGAGAGATGGGTGCGAGAGCGTCAGTATTAAGCGGGGGA
GAATTAGATCGCGATGGGAAAAAATTCGGTTAAGGCCAGGGGGAAAGAAAAAATATAAATTAAAACATAT
AGTATGGGCAAGCAGGGAGCTAGAACGATTCGCAGTTAATCCTGGCCTGTTAGAAACATCAGAAGGCTGT
AGACAAATACTGGGACAGCTACAACCATCCCTTCAGACAGGATCAGAAGAACTTAGATCATTATATAATA
CAGTAGCAACCCTCTATTGTGTGCATCAAAGGATAGAGATAAAAGACACCAAGGAAGCTTTAGACAAGAT
AGAGGAAGAGCAAAACAAAAGTAAGACCACCGCACAGCAAGCGGCCGCTGATCTTCAGACCTGGAGGAGG
AGATATGAGGGACAATTGGAGAAGTGAATTATATAAATATAAAGTAGTAAAAATTGAACCATTAGGAGTA
GCACCCACCAAGGCAAAGAGAAGAGTGGTGCAGAGAGAAAAAAGAGCAGTGGGAATAGGAGCTTTGTTCC
TTGGGTTCTTGGGAGCAGCAGGAAGCACTATGGGCGCAGCGTCAATGACGCTGACGGTACAGGCCAGACA
ATTATTGTCTGGTATAGTGCAGCAGCAGAACAATTTGCTGAGGGCTATTGAGGCGCAACAGCATCTGTTG
CAACTCACAGTCTGGGGCATCAAGCAGCTCCAGGCAAGAATCCTGGCTGTGGAAAGATACCTAAAGGATC
AACAGCTCCTGGGGATTTGGGGTTGCTCTGGAAAACTCATTTGCACCACTGCTGTGCCTTGGAATGCTAG
TTGGAGTAATAAATCTCTGGAACAGATTTGGAATCACACGACCTGGATGGAGTGGGACAGAGAAATTAAC
AATTACACAAGCTTAATACACTCCTTAATTGAAGAATCGCAAAACCAGCAAGAAAAGAATGAACAAGAAT
TATTGGAATTAGATAAATGGGCAAGTTTGTGGAATTGGTTTAACATAACAAATTGGCTGTGGTATATAAA
ATTATTCATAATGATAGTAGGAGGCTTGGTAGGTTTAAGAATAGTTTTTGCTGTACTTTCTATAGTGAAT
AGAGTTAGGCAGGGATATTCACCATTATCGTTTCAGACCCACCTCCCAACCCCGAGGGGACCCGACAGGC
CCGAAGGAATAGAAGAAGAAGGTGGAGAGAGAGACAGAGACAGATCCATTCGATTAGTGAACGGATCTCG
ACGGTATCGATAAGCTTGGGAGTTCCGCGTTACATAACTTACGGTAAATGGCCCGCCTGGCTGACCGCCC
AACGACCCCCGCCCATTGACGTCAATAATGACGTATGTTCCCATAGTAACGCCAATAGGGACTTTCCATT
GACGTCAATGGGTGGAGTATTTACGGTAAACTGCCCACTTGGCAGTACATCAAGTGTATCATATGCCAAG
TACGCCCCCTATTGACGTCAATGACGGTAAATGGCCCGCCTGGCATTATGCCCAGTACATGACCTTATGG
GACTTTCCTACTTGGCAGTACATCTACGTATTAGTCATCGCTATTACCATGGTGATGCGGTTTTGGCAGT
ACATCAATGGGCGTGGATAGCGGTTTGACTCACGGGGATTTCCAAGTCTCCACCCCATTGACGTCAATGG
GAGTTTGTTTTGGCACCAAAATCAACGGGACTTTCCAAAATGTCGTAACAACTCCGCCCCATTGACGCAA
ATGGGCGGTAGGCGTGTACGGTGGGAGGTCTATATAAGCAGAGCTCGTTTAGTGAACCGTCAGATCGCCT
GGAGACGCCATCCACGCTGTTTTGACCTCCATAGAAGACACCGACTCTAGAGGATCCACTAGTCCAGTGT
GGTGGAATTGATCCCTTCACCATGGAGGAGCCGCAGTCAGATCCTAGCGTCGAGCCCCCTCTGAGTCAGG
AAACATTTTCAGACCTATGGAAACTACTTCCTGAAAACAACGTTCTGTCCCCCTTGCCGTCCCAAGCAAT
GGATGATTTGATGCTGTCCCCGGACGATATTGAACAATGGTTCACTGAAGACCCAGGTCCAGATGAAGCT
CCCAGAATGCCAGAGGCTGCTCCCCGCGTGGCCCCTGCACCAGCAGCTCCTACACCGGCGGCCCCTGCAC
CAGCCCCCTCCTGGCCCCTGTCATCTTCTGTCCCTTCCCAGAAAACCTACCAGGGCAGCTACGGTTTCCG
TCTGGGCTTCTTGCATTCTGGGACAGCCAAGTCTGTGACTTGCACGTACTCCCCTGCCCTCAACAAGATG
TTTTGCCAACTGGCCAAGACCTGCCCTGTGCAGCTGTGGGTTGATTCCACACCCCCGCCCGGCACCCGCG
TCCGCGCCATGGCCATCTACAAGCAGTCACAGCACATGACGGAGGTTGTGAGGCACTGCCCCCACCATGA
GCGCTGCTCAGATAGCGATGGTCTGGCCCCTCCTCAGCATCTTATCCGAGTGGAAGGAAATTTGCGTGTG
GAGTATTTGGATGACAGAAACACTTTTCGACATAGTGTGGTGGTGCCCTATGAGCCGCCTGAGGTTGGCT
CTGACTGTACCACCATCCACTACAACTACATGTGTAACAGTTCCTGCATGGGCGGCATGAACCGGAGGCC
CATCCTCACCATCATCACACTGGAAGACTCCAGTGGTAATCTACTGGGACGGAACAGCTTTGAGGTGCGT
GTTTGTGCCTGTCCTGGGAGAGACCGGCGCACAGAGGAAGAGAATCTCCGCAAGAAAGGGGAGCCTCACC
ACGAGCTGCCCCCAGGGAGCACTAAGCGAGCACTGCCCAACAACACCAGCTCCTCTCCCCAGCCAAAGAA
GAAACCACTGGATGGAGAATATTTCACCCTTCAGATCCGTGGGCGTGAGCGCTTCGAGATGTTCCGAGAG
CTGAATGAGGCCTTGGAACTCAAGGATGCCCAGGCTGGGAAGGAGCCGGGGGGGAGCAGGGCTCACTCCA
GCCACCTGAAGTCCAAAAAGGGTCAGTCTACCTCCCGCCATAAAAAACTCATGTTCAAGACAGAAGGGCC
TGACTCAGACAAGGGCTCGAGTCTAGAGGGCCCGCGGTTCGAAGGTAAGCCTATCCCTAACCCTCTCCTC
GGTCTCGATTCTACGCGTACCGGTTAGTAATGAGTTTGGAATTAATTCTGTGGAATGTGTGTCAGTTAGG
GTGTGGAAAGTCCCCAGGCTCCCCAGCAGGCAGAAGTATGCAAAGCATGCATCTCAATTAGTCAGCAACC
AGGTGTGGAAAGTCCCCAGGCTCCCCAGCAGGCAGAAGTATGCAAAGCATGCATCTCAATTAGTCAGCAA
CCATAGTCCCGCCCCTAACTCCGCCCATCCCGCCCCTAACTCCGCCCAGTTCCGCCCATTCTCCGCCCCA
TGGCTGACTAATTTTTTTTATTTATGCAGAGGCCGAGGCCGCCTCTGCCTCTGAGCTATTCCAGAAGTAG
TGAGGAGGCTTTTTTGGAGGCCTAGGCTTTTGCAAAAAGCTCCCGGGAGCTTGTATATCCATTTTCGGAT
CTGATCAGCACGTGTTGACAATTAATCATCGGCATAGTATATCGGCATAGTATAATACGACAAGGTGAGG
AACTAAACCATGGCCAAGCCTTTGTCTCAAGAAGAATCCACCCTCATTGAAAGAGCAACGGCTACAATCA
ACAGCATCCCCATCTCTGAAGACTACAGCGTCGCCAGCGCAGCTCTCTCTAGCGACGGCCGCATCTTCAC
TGGTGTCAATGTATATCATTTTACTGGGGGACCTTGTGCAGAACTCGTGGTGCTGGGCACTGCTGCTGCT
GCGGCAGCTGGCAACCTGACTTGTATCGTCGCGATCGGAAATGAGAACAGGGGCATCTTGAGCCCCTGCG
GACGGTGCCGACAGGTGCTTCTCGATCTGCATCCT
