>Addgene plasmid #22936 | pLenti6/V5-p53_R175H | depositor partial sequence | sequence record 10517 | Author sequence
CGGNGGGNCANTAGCAGAGCTGTTAGTGAACCGTCAGATCGCCTGGAGACGCCATCCACGCTGTTTTGAC
CTCCATAGAAGACACCGACTCTAGAGGATCCACTAGTCCAGTGTGGTGGAATTGATCCCTTCACCATGGA
GGAGCCGCAGTCAGATCCTAGCGTCGAGCCCCCTCTGAGTCAGGAAACATTTTCAGACCTATGGAAACTA
CTTCCTGAAAACAACGTTCTGTCCCCCTTGCCGTCCCAAGCAATGGATGATTTGATGCTGTCCCCGGACG
ATATTGAACAATGGTTCACTGAAGACCCAGGTCCAGATGAAGCTCCCAGAATGCCAGAGGCTGCTCCCCG
CGTGGCCCCTGCACCAGCAGCTCCTACACCGGCGGCCCCTGCACCAGCCCCCTCCTGGCCCCTGTCATCT
TCTGTCCCTTCCCAGAAAACCTACCAGGGCAGCTACGGTTTCCGTCTGGGCTTCTTGCATTCTGGGACAG
CCAAGTCTGTGACTTGCACGTACTCCCCTGCCCTCAACAAGATGTTTTGCCAACTGGCCAAGACCTGCCC
TGTGCAGCTGTGGGTTGATTCCACACCCCCGCCCGGCACCCGCGTCCGCGCCATGGCCATCTACAAGCAG
TCACAGCACATGACGGAGGTTGTGAGGCACTGCCCCCACCATGAGCGCTGCTCAGATAGCGATGGTCTGG
CCCCTCCTCAGCATCTTATCCGAGTGGAAGGAAATTTGCGTGTGGAGTATTTGGATGACAGAAACACTTT
TCGACATAGTGTGGTGGTGCCCTATGAGCCGCCTGAGGTTGGCTCTGACTGTACCACCATCCACTACAAC
TACATGTGTAACAGTTCCTGCATGGGCGGCATGAACCGGAGGCCCATCCTCACCATCATCACACTGGAAG
ACTCCAGTGGTAATCTACTGGGACGGAACAGCTTTGAGGTGCGTGTTTGTGCCTGTCCTGGGAGAGACCG
GCGCACAGAGGAAGAGAATCTCCGCAAGAAAGGGGAGCCTCACCACGAGCTGCCCCCAGGGAGCACTAAG
CGAGCACTGCCCAACAACACCAGCTCCTCTCCCCAGCCAAAGAAGAAACCACTGGATGGAGAATATTTCA
CCCTTCAGATCCGTGGGCGTGAGCGCTTCGAGATGTTCCGAGAGCTGAATGAGGCCTTGGAACTCAAGGA
TGCCCAGGCTGGGAAGGAGCCGGGGGGGAGCAGGGCTCACTCCAGCCACCTGAAGTCCAAAAAGGGTCAG
TCTACCTCCCGCCATAAAAAACTCATGTTCAAGACAGAAGGGCCTGACTCAGACAAGGGCTCGAGTCTAG
AGGCCCGCNTGANTCNNNTT
