>Addgene plasmid #22936 | pLenti6/V5-p53_R175H | addgene partial sequence | sequence record 28881 | 22936 with hP53-R 5'-ctccgtcatgtgctgtgact
GAGGAAGAATGCAAGAAGCCCAGACGGAAACCGTAGCTGCCCTGGTAGGTTTTCTGGGAAGGGACAGAAG
ATGACAGGGGCCAGGAGGGGGCTGGTGCAGGGGCCGCCGGTGTAGGAGCTGCTGGTGCAGGGGCCACGCG
GGGAGCAGCCTCTGGCATTCTGGGAGCTTCATCTGGACCTGGGTCTTCAGTGAACCATTGTTCAATATCG
TCCGGGGACAGCATCAAATCATCCATTGCTTGGGACGGCAAGGGGGACAGAACGTTGTTTTCAGGAAGTA
GTTTCCATAGGTCTGAAAATGTTTCCTGACTCAGAGGGGGCTCGACGCTAGGATCTGACTGCGGCTCCTC
CATGGTGAAGGGATCAATTCCACCACACTGGACTAGTGGATCCTCTAGAGTCGGTGTCTTCTATGGAGGT
CAAAACAGCGTGGATGGCGTCTCCAGGCGATCTGACGGTTCACTAAACGAGCTCTGCTTATATAGACCTC
CCACCGTACACGCCTACCGCCCATTTGCGTCAATGGGGCGGAGTTGTTACGACATTTTGGAAAGTCCCGT
TGATTTTGGTGCCAAAACAAACTCCCATTGACGTCAATGGGGTGG
