>Addgene plasmid #22936 | pLenti6/V5-p53_R175H | addgene partial sequence | sequence record 133303 | CMV-F 5'-CGCAAATGGGCGGTAGGCGTG-3'
CAGAGCTCGTTTAGTGAACCGTCAGATCGCCTGGAGACGCCATCCACGCTGTTTTGACCTCCATAGAAGA
CACCGACTCTAGAGGATCCACTAGTCCAGTGTGGTGGAATTGATCCCTTCACCATGGAGGAGCCGCAGTC
AGATCCTAGCGTCGAGCCCCCTCTGAGTCAGGAAACATTTTCAGACCTATGGAAACTACTTCCTGAAAAC
AACGTTCTGTCCCCCTTGCCGTCCCAAGCAATGGATGATTTGATGCTGTCCCCGGACGATATTGAACAAT
GGTTCACTGAAGACCCAGGTCCAGATGAAGCTCCCAGAATGCCAGAGGCTGCTCCCCGCGTGGCCCCTGC
ACCAGCAGCTCCTACACCGGCGGCCCCTGCACCAGCCCCCTCCTGGCCCCTGTCATCTTCTGTCCCTTCC
CAGAAAACCTACCAGGGCAGCTACGGTTTCCGTCTGGGCTTCTTGCATTCTGGGACAGCCAAGTCTGTGA
CTTGCACGTACTCCCCTGCCCTCAACAAGATGTTTTGCCAACTGGCCAAGACCTGCCCTGTGCAGCTGTG
GGTTGATTCCACACCCCCGCCCGGCACCCGCGTCCGCGCCATGGCCATCTACAAGCAGTCACAGCACATG
ACGGAGGTTGTGAGGCACTGCCCCCACCATGAGCGCTGCTCAGATAGCGATGGTCTGGCCCCTCCTCAGC
ATCTTATCCGAGTGGAAGGAAATTTGCGTGTGGAGTATTTGGATGACAGAAACACTTTTCGACATAGTGT
GGTGGTGCCCTATGAGCCGCCTGAGGTTGGCTCTGACTGTACCACCATCCACTACAACTACATGTGTAAC
AGTTCCTGCATGGGCGGCATGAACCGGA
