>Addgene plasmid #22936 | pLenti6/V5-p53_R175H | addgene partial sequence | sequence record 133305 | pBABE3 5'-ACCCTAACTGACACACATTCC-3'
ACTAACCGGTACGCGTAGAATCGAGACCGAGGAGAGGGTTAGGGATAGGCTTACCTTCGAACCGCGGGCC
CTCTAGACTCGAGCCCTTGTCTGAGTCAGGCCCTTCTGTCTTGAACATGAGTTTTTTATGGCGGGAGGTA
GACTGACCCTTTTTGGACTTCAGGTGGCTGGAGTGAGCCCTGCTCCCCCCCGGCTCCTTCCCAGCCTGGG
CATCCTTGAGTTCCAAGGCCTCATTCAGCTCTCGGAACATCTCGAAGCGCTCACGCCCACGGATCTGAAG
GGTGAAATATTCTCCATCCAGTGGTTTCTTCTTTGGCTGGGGAGAGGAGCTGGTGTTGTTGGGCAGTGCT
CGCTTAGTGCTCCCTGGGGGCAGCTCGTGGTGAGGCTCCCCTTTCTTGCGGAGATTCTCTTCCTCTGTGC
GCCGGTCTCTCCCAGGACAGGCACAAACACGCACCTCAAAGCTGTTCCGTCCCAGTAGATTACCACTGGA
GTCTTCCAGTGTGATGATGGTGAGGATGGGCCTCCGGTTCATGCCGCCCATGCAGGAACTGTTACACATG
TAGTTGTAGTGGATGGTGGTACAGTCAGAGCCAACCTCAGGCGGCTCATAGGGCACCACCACACTATGTC
GAAAAGTGTTTCTGTCATCCAAATACTCCACACGCAAATTTCCTTCCACTCGGATAAGATGCTGAGGAGG
GGCCAGACCATCGCTATCTGAGCAGCGCTCATGGTGGGGGCAGTGCCTCACAACCTCCGTCATGTGCTGT
GACTGCTTGTAGATGGCCATGGCGCGGACGCGGGTGCCGGGCGGGGGTGTGGAATCAACCCACAGCTGCA
CAGGGCAGGTCTTGGCCAGTTGGCAAAACATCTTGTTGAGGGCA
